>Addgene plasmid #123491 | pMK-Prrn (N. tabacum) APrrn1 | addgene full sequence | sequence record 247700 | Addgene NGS Result
CTAAATTGTAAGCGTTAATATTTTGTTAAAATTCGCGTTAAATTTTTGTTAAATCAGCTCATTTTTTAAC
CAATAGGCCGAAATCGGCAAAATCCCTTATAAATCAAAAGAATAGACCGAGATAGGGTTGAGTGGCCGCT
ACAGGGCGCTCCCATTCGCCATTCAGGCTGCGCAACTGTTGGGAAGGGCGTTTCGGTGCGGGCCTCTTCG
CTATTACGCCAGCTGGCGAAAGGGGGATGTGCTGCAAGGCGATTAAGTTGGGTAACGCCAGGGTTTTCCC
AGTCACGACGTTGTAAAACGACGGCCAGTGAGCGCGACGTAATACGACTCACTATAGGGCGAATTGAAGG
AAGGCCGTCAAGGCCACGTGTCTTGTCCAGAGCTCGGTCTCAGGAGGCTCCCCCGCCGTCGTTCAATGAG
AATGGATAAGAGGCTCGTGGGATTTACGTGAGGGGGCAGGGATGGCGTATCTTCTGGGAGCGAACTCCGG
GCGAATACGAAGCGCTTGGATACAGTTGTAGGGAGGGATTTTACTTGAGACCGGTACCTGGAGCACAAGA
CTGGCCTCATGGGCCTTCCTTTCACTGCCCGCTTTCCAGTCGGGAAACCTGTCGTGCCAGCTGCATTAAC
ATGGTCATAGCTGTTTCCTTGCGTATTGGGCGCTCTCCGCTTCCTCGCTCACTGACTCGCTGCGCTCGGT
CGTTCGGGTAAAGCCTGGGGTGCCTAATGAGCAAAAGGCCAGCAAAAGGCCAGGAACCGTAAAAAGGCCG
CGTTGCTGGCGTTTTTCCATAGGCTCCGCCCCCCTGACGAGCATCACAAAAATCGACGCTCAAGTCAGAG
GTGGCGAAACCCGACAGGACTATAAAGATACCAGGCGTTTCCCCCTGGAAGCTCCCTCGTGCGCTCTCCT
GTTCCGACCCTGCCGCTTACCGGATACCTGTCCGCCTTTCTCCCTTCGGGAAGCGTGGCGCTTTCTCATA
GCTCACGCTGTAGGTATCTCAGTTCGGTGTAGGTCGTTCGCTCCAAGCTGGGCTGTGTGCACGAACCCCC
CGTTCAGCCCGACCGCTGCGCCTTATCCGGTAACTATCGTCTTGAGTCCAACCCGGTAAGACACGACTTA
TCGCCACTGGCAGCAGCCACTGGTAACAGGATTAGCAGAGCGAGGTATGTAGGCGGTGCTACAGAGTTCT
TGAAGTGGTGGCCTAACTACGGCTACACTAGAAGAACAGTATTTGGTATCTGCGCTCTGCTGAAGCCAGT
TACCTTCGGAAAAAGAGTTGGTAGCTCTTGATCCGGCAAACAAACCACCGCTGGTAGCGGTGGTTTTTTT
GTTTGCAAGCAGCAGATTACGCGCAGAAAAAAAGGATCTCAAGAAGATCCTTTGATCTTTTCTACGGGGT
CTGACGCTCAGTGGAACGAAAACTCACGTTAAGGGATTTTGGTCATGAGATTATCAAAAAGGATCTTCAC
CTAGATCCTTTTAAATTAAAAATGAAGTTTTAAATCAATCTAAAGTATATATGAGTAAACTTGGTCTGAC
AGTTATTAGAAAAATTCATCCAGCAGACGATAAAACGCAATACGCTGGCTATCCGGTGCCGCAATGCCAT
ACAGCACCAGAAAACGATCCGCCCATTCGCCGCCCAGTTCTTCCGCAATATCACGGGTGGCCAGCGCAAT
ATCCTGATAACGATCCGCCACGCCCAGACGGCCGCAATCAATAAAGCCGCTAAAACGGCCATTTTCCACC
ATAATGTTCGGCAGGCACGCATCACCATGGGTCACCACCAGATCTTCGCCATCCGGCATGCTCGCTTTCA
GACGCGCAAACAGCTCTGCCGGTGCCAGGCCCTGATGTTCTTCATCCAGATCATCCTGATCCACCAGGCC
CGCTTCCATACGGGTACGCGCACGTTCAATACGATGTTTCGCCTGATGATCAAACGGACAGGTCGCCGGG
TCCAGGGTATGCAGACGACGCATGGCATCCGCCATAATGCTCACTTTTTCTGCCGGCGCCAGATGGCTAG
ACAGCAGATCCTGACCCGGCACTTCGCCCAGCAGCAGCCAATCACGGCCCGCTTCGGTCACCACATCCAG
CACCGCCGCACACGGAACACCGGTGGTGGCCAGCCAGCTCAGACGCGCCGCTTCATCCTGCAGCTCGTTC
AGCGCACCGCTCAGATCGGTTTTCACAAACAGCACCGGACGACCCTGCGCGCTCAGACGAAACACCGCCG
CATCAGAGCAGCCAATGGTCTGCTGCGCCCAATCATAGCCAAACAGACGTTCCACCCACGCTGCCGGGCT
ACCCGCATGCAGGCCATCCTGTTCAATCATACTCTTCCTTTTTCAATATTATTGAAGCATTTATCAGGGT
TATTGTCTCATGAGCGGATACATATTTGAATGTATTTAGAAAAATAAACAAATAGGGGTTCCGCGCACAT
TTCCCCGAAAAGTGCCAC
Features (pLannotate 1.2.2; 8 found; start..end, strand, type, name):
      3..134     -  rep_origin     M13 ori (fragment): M13 bacteriophage origin of replication; arrow indicates direction of (+) strand synthesis
    155..311     -  CDS            lacZα (fragment): LacZα fragment of β-galactosidase; lacZ fragment
    320..338     +  promoter       T7 promoter: promoter for bacteriophage T7 RNA polymerase
    582..629     -  CDS            lacI (fragment): lac repressor; lacI; The lac repressor binds to the lac operator to inhibit transcription in E. coli. This inhibition can be relieved by adding lactose or isopropyl-β-D-thiogalactopyranoside (IPTG).
    666..706     -  rep_origin     RSF ori (fragment): Plasmids containing the RSF 1030 origin of replication can be propagated in E. coli cells that contain additional plasmids with compatible origins.
    784..1372    -  rep_origin     ori: high-copy-number ColE1/pMB1/pBR322/pUC origin of replication
   1546..2340    -  CDS            NeoR/KanR: aminoglycoside phosphotransferase confers resistance to neomycin, kanamycin, and G418 (Geneticin®)
   2341..2445    -  promoter       AmpR promoter: bla
