[The description below was written by a language model from this plasmid's Addgene catalogue record and pLannotate feature annotations shown in this document.]
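Description:
pMK-Prrn (N. tabacum) APrrn1 is a small (about 2.5 kb) synthetic-biology part plasmid from the MoChlo kit, a modular cloning toolbox for chloroplast engineering. It is built on the pMK-T gene-synthesis backbone and is maintained in E. coli as a high-copy plasmid through a ColE1/pUC-type origin of replication. Selection is with kanamycin, conferred by an aminoglycoside phosphotransferase (NeoR/KanR) coding sequence that the annotation places directly downstream of an AmpR (bla) promoter.

The payload is a Prrn promoter from Nicotiana tabacum, described by the depositor as a chloroplast promoter made by gene synthesis and designed for Golden Gate cloning. Prrn is generally known as the plastid ribosomal RNA operon promoter, a strong promoter widely used to drive transgenes in the chloroplast genome. The automated feature table does not annotate the promoter itself. It presumably lies in the unannotated stretch between the T7 promoter and the short backbone fragments that follow, but the record does not give its exact coordinates, the flanking type IIS restriction sites or the overhangs. The meaning of the "APrrn1" designation is also not explained.

The other annotated features are a T7 promoter and partial matches to an M13 origin, lacZα, lacI and an RSF origin. These are short fragments typical of backbone remnants and are unlikely to be functional elements. The plasmid carries no plant selection marker or plastid homology arms in the annotation. It therefore serves as a storage and donor vector from which the promoter module is assembled with other MoChlo parts into chloroplast expression cassettes and transformation vectors.
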