Addgene plasmid #123491: pMK-Prrn (N. tabacum) APrrn1
Purpose: MoChlo kit
Depositing lab: Scott Lenaghan & C. Neal Stewart. Depositing organization: University of Tennessee Institute of Agriculture. Publication: MoChlo: A versatile modular cloning toolbox for chloroplast biotechnology. Occhialini A, Piatek A, Pfotenhauer AC, Frazier TP, Stewart CN, Lenaghan S. Plant Physiol. 2019 Jan 24. pii: pp.18.01220. doi: 10.1104/pp.18.01220. PubMed 30679266.
Backbone
  Vector backbone: pMK-T
  Vector type: Synthetic Biology
Growth in bacteria
  Bacterial resistance: Kanamycin, 50 μg/mL
  Growth temperature: 37°C
  Growth strain: Top10
  Copy number: High Copy
Gene/Insert
  Gene/Insert name: Prrn (N. tabacum) APrrn1
  Cloning method: Restriction Enzyme; 5′ cloning site Unknown (unknown if destroyed)
Terms and licenses: Academic/Nonprofit Terms; Industry Terms: Not Available to Industry
Depositor comments: All inserts have been produced by gene synthesis and cloned in the indicated backbone vector. The insert is a chloroplast promoter designed for Golden-Gate cloning. The Original Material was developed in the performance of research that was funded by Grant Nos. ARPA-E: DE-AR000660 & DARPA: D17AC00016.
How to cite: pMK-Prrn (N. tabacum) APrrn1 was a gift from Scott Lenaghan & C. Neal Stewart (Addgene plasmid # 123491 ; http://n2t.net/addgene:123491 ; RRID:Addgene_123491)
