>Addgene plasmid #123491 | pMK-Prrn (N. tabacum) APrrn1 | depositor partial sequence | sequence record 235605 | Prrn (N. tabacum) APrrn1
GCTCCCCCGCCGTCGTTCAATGAGAATGGATAAGAGGCTCGTGGGATTTACGTGAGGGGGCAGGGATGGC
GTATCTTCTGGGAGCGAACTCCGGGCGAATACGAAGCGCTTGGATACAGTTGTAGGGAGGGATTT
